Addgene plasmid #132333: FUGW-H2B-mCherry
Purpose: Third generation lentiviral vector for hUbC-driven H2B-mCherry expression
Depositing lab: Bjoern Schwer. Depositing organization: University of California, San Francisco (UCSF).
Backbone
  Vector backbone: FUGW (Addgene #14883)
  Backbone size w/o insert (bp): 9197
  Total vector size (bp): 10286
  Modifications to backbone: eGFP was released from FUGW via XbaI digest and replaced with H2B-mCherry.
  Vector type: Mammalian Expression, Lentiviral
Growth in bacteria
  Bacterial resistance: Ampicillin, 100 μg/mL
  Growth temperature: 37°C
  Growth strain: NEB Stable
  Copy number: High Copy
Gene/Insert
  Gene/Insert name: H2B-mCherry
  Insert size (bp): 1089
  Promoter: hUbC
  Cloning method: Restriction Enzyme; 5′ cloning site XbaI (not destroyed); 3′ cloning site XbaI (not destroyed)
  Sequencing primers: 5′ hUBCpro-F (CCCCGTAATGCAGAAGAAGA)
Resource information
  A portion of this plasmid was derived from a plasmid made by: H2B-mCherry was a gift from David Morgan, UCSF.
Terms and licenses: Academic/Nonprofit Terms; Industry Terms: Not Available to Industry
How to cite: FUGW-H2B-mCherry was a gift from Bjoern Schwer (Addgene plasmid # 132333 ; http://n2t.net/addgene:132333 ; RRID:Addgene_132333)
