[The description below was written by a language model from this plasmid's Addgene catalogue record and pLannotate feature annotations shown in this document.]
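Description:
FUGW-H2B-mCherry is a third-generation lentiviral transfer vector for mammalian expression, built on the FUGW backbone by excising eGFP with XbaI and replacing it with an H2B-mCherry fusion (about 1.1 kb, giving a plasmid of roughly 10.3 kb). It is propagated in E. coli as a high-copy plasmid using a ColE1/pUC-type origin and ampicillin resistance. The backbone also carries an f1 origin and an SV40/EM7-driven bleomycin/Zeocin resistance cassette with an SV40 polyadenylation signal. This cassette lies outside the LTR-flanked region and so would not be packaged into virus.

The viral portion begins with a CMV enhancer/promoter fused to a truncated HIV-1 5' LTR, an arrangement that drives genomic RNA synthesis in packaging cells without Tat. Downstream are the Ψ packaging signal with a partial gag sequence, the Rev response element for Rev-dependent nuclear export, and the cPPT/CTS, which aids nuclear import of the reverse-transcribed genome. The internal human ubiquitin C promoter drives human histone H2B (annotated as HIST1H2BJ) fused directly upstream of the monomeric red fluorescent protein mCherry. A WPRE follows to enhance transcript stability and expression. The cassette ends with a truncated 3' LTR, which the annotation software labels as a 5' LTR, and a bGH polyadenylation signal sits just beyond it. The short nef, Rev and gag annotations are residual HIV-1 fragments rather than functional genes.

Because H2B is incorporated into chromatin, transduced cells display stable, constitutive red nuclear labelling. This is typically useful for nuclear identification, cell tracking and counting, and live imaging of chromosomes during mitosis, although the record states only the purpose of hUbC-driven H2B-mCherry expression.
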