Features (pLannotate 1.2.2; 32 found; start..end, strand, type, name):
      4..28      +  misc_feature   MCS (fragment): pBluescript multiple cloning site
     28..616     +  misc_feature   WPRE: woodchuck hepatitis virus posttranscriptional regulatory element
    553..1134    +  CDS            nef (fragment): NEF_HV1H2 - Experimental evidence at protein level: Swiss-Prot protein existence level 1. Extracellular Nef protein targets CD4(+) T-lymphocytes for apoptosis by interacting with CXCR4 surface receptors. From Human immunodeficiency virus type 1 group M subtype B (isolate HXB2) (HIV-1).
   1141..1321    +  LTR            5' LTR (truncated): truncated 5' long terminal repeat (LTR) from HIV-1
   1353..1577    +  polyA_signal   bGH poly(A) signal: bovine growth hormone polyadenylation signal
   1581..1602    +  promoter       SV40 promoter (fragment): SV40 enhancer and early promoter
   1623..2051    +  rep_origin     f1 ori (sequence partly withheld): f1 bacteriophage origin of replication; arrow indicates direction of (+) strand synthesis
   2065..2394    +  promoter       SV40 promoter: SV40 enhancer and early promoter
   2442..2489    +  promoter       EM7 promoter: synthetic bacterial promoter&nbsp
   2508..2882    +  CDS            BleoR: antibiotic-binding protein; Sh ble from Streptoalloteichus hindustanus; confers resistance to bleomycin, phleomycin, and Zeocin™
   2892..3017    +  CDS            ble (fragment): BLE_KLEPN - Experimental evidence at protein level: Swiss-Prot protein existence level 1. Binding protein with a strong affinity to the bleomycin family of antibiotics. Binds to CL990; an antimitotic-antibiotic compound. From Klebsiella pneumoniae.
   3012..3133    +  polyA_signal   SV40 poly(A) signal: SV40 polyadenylation signal
   3206..3222    -  protein_bind   lac operator: The lac repressor binds to the lac operator to inhibit transcription in E. coli. This inhibition can be relieved by adding lactose or isopropyl-β-D-thiogalactopyranoside (IPTG). lac repressor encoded by lacI
   3230..3260    -  promoter       lac promoter: promoter for the E. coli lac operon
   3275..3296    -  protein_bind   CAP binding site: CAP binding activates transcription in the presence of cAMP. E. coli catabolite activator protein
   3309..3401    -  CDS            lacI (fragment): lac repressor; lacI; The lac repressor binds to the lac operator to inhibit transcription in E. coli. This inhibition can be relieved by adding lactose or isopropyl-β-D-thiogalactopyranoside (IPTG).
   3584..4172    -  rep_origin     ori: high-copy-number ColE1/pMB1/pBR322/pUC origin of replication
   4343..5203    -  CDS            AmpR: β-lactamase; bla; confers resistance to ampicillin, carbenicillin, and related antibiotics
   5204..5308    -  promoter       AmpR promoter: bla
   5367..5419    -  misc_feature   bom (fragment): basis of mobility region from pBR322
   5574..5953    +  enhancer       CMV enhancer: human cytomegalovirus immediate early enhancer
   5954..6153    +  promoter       CMV promoter: human cytomegalovirus (CMV) immediate early promoter
   6171..6351    +  LTR            5' LTR (truncated): truncated 5' long terminal repeat (LTR) from HIV-1
   6398..6523    +  misc_feature   HIV-1 Ψ: packaging signal of human immunodeficiency virus type 1
   6507..6870    +  CDS            HIV-1 gag (fragment): gag protein from human immunodeficiency virus 1; gag
   7016..7249    +  misc_feature   RRE: The Rev response element (RRE) of HIV-1 allows for Rev-dependent mRNA export from the nucleus to the cytoplasm.
   7626..7726    +  CDS            Rev (fragment): human immunodeficiency virus 1 (HIV-1) Rev protein; rev; enhances nuclear export of unspliced and incompletely spliced viral mRNAs
   7776..7893    +  misc_feature   cPPT/CTS: central polypurine tract and central termination sequence of HIV-1
   7958..9169    +  promoter       UbC promoter: human ubiquitin C promoter
   9180..9197    -  misc_feature   MCS (fragment): pUC18/19 multiple cloning site
   9197..9574    +  CDS            H2B: human histone H2B; HIST1H2BJ
   9575..10282   +  CDS            mCherry: mCherry is a basic (constitutively fluorescent) red fluorescent protein published in 2004, derived from Discosoma sp.. It is reported to be a very rapidly-maturing monomer with low acid sensitivity.
>Addgene plasmid #132333 | FUGW-H2B-mCherry | addgene full sequence | sequence record 258771 | Addgene NGS Result
CTAGAATTCGATATCAAGCTTATCGATAATCAACCTCTGGATTACAAAATTTGTGAAAGATTGACTGGTA
TTCTTAACTATGTTGCTCCTTTTACGCTATGTGGATACGCTGCTTTAATGCCTTTGTATCATGCTATTGC
TTCCCGTATGGCTTTCATTTTCTCCTCCTTGTATAAATCCTGGTTGCTGTCTCTTTATGAGGAGTTGTGG
CCCGTTGTCAGGCAACGTGGCGTGGTGTGCACTGTGTTTGCTGACGCAACCCCCACTGGTTGGGGCATTG
CCACCACCTGTCAGCTCCTTTCCGGGACTTTCGCTTTCCCCCTCCCTATTGCCACGGCGGAACTCATCGC
CGCCTGCCTTGCCCGCTGCTGGACAGGGGCTCGGCTGTTGGGCACTGACAATTCCGTGGTGTTGTCGGGG
AAATCATCGTCCTTTCCTTGGCTGCTCGCCTGTGTTGCCACCTGGATTCTGCGCGGGACGTCCTTCTGCT
ACGTCCCTTCGGCCCTCAATCCAGCGGACCTTCCTTCCCGCGGCCTGCTGCCGGCTCTGCGGCCTCTTCC
GCGTCTTCGCCTTCGCCCTCAGACGAGTCGGATCTCCCTTTGGGCCGCCTCCCCGCATCGATACCGTCGA
CCTCGAGACCTAGAAAAACATGGAGCAATCACAAGTAGCAATACAGCAGCTACCAATGCTGATTGTGCCT
GGCTAGAAGCACAAGAGGAGGAGGAGGTGGGTTTTCCAGTCACACCTCAGGTACCTTTAAGACCAATGAC
TTACAAGGCAGCTGTAGATCTTAGCCACTTTTTAAAAGAAAAGGGGGGACTGGAAGGGCTAATTCACTCC
CAACGAAGACAAGATATCCTTGATCTGTGGATCTACCACACACAAGGCTACTTCCCTGATTGGCAGAACT
ACACACCAGGGCCAGGGATCAGATATCCACTGACCTTTGGATGGTGCTACAAGCTAGTACCAGTTGAGCA
AGAGAAGGTAGAAGAAGCCAATGAAGGAGAGAACACCCGCTTGTTACACCCTGTGAGCCTGCATGGGATG
GATGACCCGGAGAGAGAAGTATTAGAGTGGAGGTTTGACAGCCGCCTAGCATTTCATCACATGGCCCGAG
AGCTGCATCCGGACTGTACTGGGTCTCTCTGGTTAGACCAGATCTGAGCCTGGGAGCTCTCTGGCTAACT
AGGGAACCCACTGCTTAAGCCTCAATAAAGCTTGCCTTGAGTGCTTCAAGTAGTGTGTGCCCGTCTGTTG
TGTGACTCTGGTAACTAGAGATCCCTCAGACCCTTTTAGTCAGTGTGGAAAATCTCTAGCAGGGCCCGTT
TAAACCCGCTGATCAGCCTCGACTGTGCCTTCTAGTTGCCAGCCATCTGTTGTTTGCCCCTCCCCCGTGC
CTTCCTTGACCCTGGAAGGTGCCACTCCCACTGTCCTTTCCTAATAAAATGAGGAAATTGCATCGCATTG
TCTGAGTAGGTGTCATTCTATTCTGGGGGGTGGGGTGGGGCAGGACAGCAAGGGGGAGGATTGGGAAGAC
AATAGCAGGCATGCTGGGGATGCGGTGGGCTCTATGGCTTCTGAGGCGGAAAGAACCAGCTGGGGCTCTA
GGGGGTATCCCC
[124 nt withheld, positions 1623-1746]
C
[91 nt withheld, positions 1748-1838]
A
[49 nt withheld, positions 1840-1888]
CCTTTGACGTTGGAGTCCACGTTCTTT
[37 nt withheld, positions 1916-1952]
ACCCTATCTCGGTCTATTCTTTTGATTTATAAGGGATTTTGCCGATTTCGGCCTATTGGTTAAAAAATGA
GCTGATTTAACAAAAATTTAACGCGAATTAATTCTGTGGAATGTGTGTCAGTTAGGGTGTGGAAAGTCCC
CAGGCTCCCCAGCAGGCAGAAGTATGCAAAGCATGCATCTCAATTAGTCAGCAACCAGGTGTGGAAAGTC
CCCAGGCTCCCCAGCAGGCAGAAGTATGCAAAGCATGCATCTCAATTAGTCAGCAACCATAGTCCCGCCC
CTAACTCCGCCCATCCCGCCCCTAACTCCGCCCAGTTCCGCCCATTCTCCGCCCCATGGCTGACTAATTT
TTTTTATTTATGCAGAGGCCGAGGCCGCCTCTGCCTCTGAGCTATTCCAGAAGTAGTGAGGAGGCTTTTT
TGGAGGCCTAGGCTTTTGCAAAAAGCTCCCGGGAGCTTGTATATCCATTTTCGGATCTGATCAGCACGTG
TTGACAATTAATCATCGGCATAGTATATCGGCATAGTATAATACGACAAGGTGAGGAACTAAACCATGGC
CAAGTTGACCAGTGCCGTTCCGGTGCTCACCGCGCGCGACGTCGCCGGAGCGGTCGAGTTCTGGACCGAC
CGGCTCGGGTTCTCCCGGGACTTCGTGGAGGACGACTTCGCCGGTGTGGTCCGGGACGACGTGACCCTGT
TCATCAGCGCGGTCCAGGACCAGGTGGTGCCGGACAACACCCTGGCCTGGGTGTGGGTGCGCGGCCTGGA
CGAGCTGTACGCCGAGTGGTCGGAGGTCGTGTCCACGAACTTCCGGGACGCCTCCGGGCCGGCCATGACC
GAGATCGGCGAGCAGCCGTGGGGGCGGGAGTTCGCCCTGCGCGACCCGGCCGGCAACTGCGTGCACTTCG
TGGCCGAGGAGCAGGACTGACACGTGCTACGAGATTTCGATTCCACCGCCGCCTTCTATGAAAGGTTGGG
CTTCGGAATCGTTTTCCGGGACGCCGGCTGGATGATCCTCCAGCGCGGGGATCTCATGCTGGAGTTCTTC
GCCCACCCCAACTTGTTTATTGCAGCTTATAATGGTTACAAATAAAGCAATAGCATCACAAATTTCACAA
ATAAAGCATTTTTTTCACTGCATTCTAGTTGTGGTTTGTCCAAACTCATCAATGTATCTTATCATGTCTG
TATACCGTCGACCTCTAGCTAGAGCTTGGCGTAATCATGGTCATAGCTGTTTCCTGTGTGAAATTGTTAT
CCGCTCACAATTCCACACAACATACGAGCCGGAAGCATAAAGTGTAAAGCCTGGGGTGCCTAATGAGTGA
GCTAACTCACATTAATTGCGTTGCGCTCACTGCCCGCTTTCCAGTCGGGAAACCTGTCGTGCCAGCTGCA
TTAATGAATCGGCCAACGCGCGGGGAGAGGCGGTTTGCGTATTGGGCGCTCTTCCGCTTCCTCGCTCACT
GACTCGCTGCGCTCGGTCGTTCGGCTGCGGCGAGCGGTATCAGCTCACTCAAAGGCGGTAATACGGTTAT
CCACAGAATCAGGGGATAACGCAGGAAAGAACATGTGAGCAAAAGGCCAGCAAAAGGCCAGGAACCGTAA
AAAGGCCGCGTTGCTGGCGTTTTTCCATAGGCTCCGCCCCCCTGACGAGCATCACAAAAATCGACGCTCA
AGTCAGAGGTGGCGAAACCCGACAGGACTATAAAGATACCAGGCGTTTCCCCCTGGAAGCTCCCTCGTGC
GCTCTCCTGTTCCGACCCTGCCGCTTACCGGATACCTGTCCGCCTTTCTCCCTTCGGGAAGCGTGGCGCT
TTCTCATAGCTCACGCTGTAGGTATCTCAGTTCGGTGTAGGTCGTTCGCTCCAAGCTGGGCTGTGTGCAC
GAACCCCCCGTTCAGCCCGACCGCTGCGCCTTATCCGGTAACTATCGTCTTGAGTCCAACCCGGTAAGAC
ACGACTTATCGCCACTGGCAGCAGCCACTGGTAACAGGATTAGCAGAGCGAGGTATGTAGGCGGTGCTAC
AGAGTTCTTGAAGTGGTGGCCTAACTACGGCTACACTAGAAGAACAGTATTTGGTATCTGCGCTCTGCTG
AAGCCAGTTACCTTCGGAAAAAGAGTTGGTAGCTCTTGATCCGGCAAACAAACCACCGCTGGTAGCGGTG
GTTTTTTTGTTTGCAAGCAGCAGATTACGCGCAGAAAAAAAGGATCTCAAGAAGATCCTTTGATCTTTTC
TACGGGGTCTGACGCTCAGTGGAACGAAAACTCACGTTAAGGGATTTTGGTCATGAGATTATCAAAAAGG
ATCTTCACCTAGATCCTTTTAAATTAAAAATGAAGTTTTAAATCAATCTAAAGTATATATGAGTAAACTT
GGTCTGACAGTTACCAATGCTTAATCAGTGAGGCACCTATCTCAGCGATCTGTCTATTTCGTTCATCCAT
AGTTGCCTGACTCCCCGTCGTGTAGATAACTACGATACGGGAGGGCTTACCATCTGGCCCCAGTGCTGCA
ATGATACCGCGAGACCCACGCTCACCGGCTCCAGATTTATCAGCAATAAACCAGCCAGCCGGAAGGGCCG
AGCGCAGAAGTGGTCCTGCAACTTTATCCGCCTCCATCCAGTCTATTAATTGTTGCCGGGAAGCTAGAGT
AAGTAGTTCGCCAGTTAATAGTTTGCGCAACGTTGTTGCCATTGCTACAGGCATCGTGGTGTCACGCTCG
TCGTTTGGTATGGCTTCATTCAGCTCCGGTTCCCAACGATCAAGGCGAGTTACATGATCCCCCATGTTGT
GCAAAAAAGCGGTTAGCTCCTTCGGTCCTCCGATCGTTGTCAGAAGTAAGTTGGCCGCAGTGTTATCACT
CATGGTTATGGCAGCACTGCATAATTCTCTTACTGTCATGCCATCCGTAAGATGCTTTTCTGTGACTGGT
GAGTACTCAACCAAGTCATTCTGAGAATAGTGTATGCGGCGACCGAGTTGCTCTTGCCCGGCGTCAATAC
GGGATAATACCGCGCCACATAGCAGAACTTTAAAAGTGCTCATCATTGGAAAACGTTCTTCGGGGCGAAA
ACTCTCAAGGATCTTACCGCTGTTGAGATCCAGTTCGATGTAACCCACTCGTGCACCCAACTGATCTTCA
GCATCTTTTACTTTCACCAGCGTTTCTGGGTGAGCAAAAACAGGAAGGCAAAATGCCGCAAAAAAGGGAA
TAAGGGCGACACGGAAATGTTGAATACTCATACTCTTCCTTTTTCAATATTATTGAAGCATTTATCAGGG
TTATTGTCTCATGAGCGGATACATATTTGAATGTATTTAGAAAAATAAACAAATAGGGGTTCCGCGCACA
TTTCCCCGAAAAGTGCCACCTGACGTCGACGGATCGGGAGATCTCCCGATCCCCTATGGTGCACTCTCAG
TACAATCTGCTCTGATGCCGCATAGTTAAGCCAGTATCTGCTCCCTGCTTGTGTGTTGGAGGTCGCTGAG
TAGTGCGCGAGCAAAATTTAAGCTACAACAAGGCAAGGCTTGACCGACAATTGCATGAAGAATCTGCTTA
GGGTTAGGCGTTTTGCGCTGCTTCGCGATGTACGGGCCAGATATACGCGTTGACATTGATTATTGACTAG
TTATTAATAGTAATCAATTACGGGGTCATTAGTTCATAGCCCATATATGGAGTTCCGCGTTACATAACTT
ACGGTAAATGGCCCGCCTGGCTGACCGCCCAACGACCCCCGCCCATTGACGTCAATAATGACGTATGTTC
CCATAGTAACGCCAATAGGGACTTTCCATTGACGTCAATGGGTGGAGTATTTACGGTAAACTGCCCACTT
GGCAGTACATCAAGTGTATCATATGCCAAGTACGCCCCCTATTGACGTCAATGACGGTAAATGGCCCGCC
TGGCATTATGCCCAGTACATGACCTTATGGGACTTTCCTACTTGGCAGTACATCTACGTATTAGTCATCG
CTATTACCATGGTGATGCGGTTTTGGCAGTACATCAATGGGCGTGGATAGCGGTTTGACTCACGGGGATT
TCCAAGTCTCCACCCCATTGACGTCAATGGGAGTTTGTTTTGGCACCAAAATCAACGGGACTTTCCAAAA
TGTCGTAACAACTCCGCCCCATTGACGCAAATGGGCGGTAGGCGTGTACGGTGGGAGGTCTATATAAGCA
GCGCGTTTTGCCTGTACTGGGTCTCTCTGGTTAGACCAGATCTGAGCCTGGGAGCTCTCTGGCTAACTAG
GGAACCCACTGCTTAAGCCTCAATAAAGCTTGCCTTGAGTGCTTCAAGTAGTGTGTGCCCGTCTGTTGTG
TGACTCTGGTAACTAGAGATCCCTCAGACCCTTTTAGTCAGTGTGGAAAATCTCTAGCAGTGGCGCCCGA
ACAGGGACTTGAAAGCGAAAGGGAAACCAGAGGAGCTCTCTCGACGCAGGACTCGGCTTGCTGAAGCGCG
CACGGCAAGAGGCGAGGGGCGGCGACTGGTGAGTACGCCAAAAATTTTGACTAGCGGAGGCTAGAAGGAG
AGAGATGGGTGCGAGAGCGTCAGTATTAAGCGGGGGAGAATTAGATCGCGATGGGAAAAAATTCGGTTAA
GGCCAGGGGGAAAGAAAAAATATAAATTAAAACATATAGTATGGGCAAGCAGGGAGCTAGAACGATTCGC
AGTTAATCCTGGCCTGTTAGAAACATCAGAAGGCTGTAGACAAATACTGGGACAGCTACAACCATCCCTT
CAGACAGGATCAGAAGAACTTAGATCATTATATAATACAGTAGCAACCCTCTATTGTGTGCATCAAAGGA
TAGAGATAAAAGACACCAAGGAAGCTTTAGACAAGATAGAGGAAGAGCAAAACAAAAGTAAGACCACCGC
ACAGCAAGCGGCCGCTGATCTTCAGACCTGGAGGAGGAGATATGAGGGACAATTGGAGAAGTGAATTATA
TAAATATAAAGTAGTAAAAATTGAACCATTAGGAGTAGCACCCACCAAGGCAAAGAGAAGAGTGGTGCAG
AGAGAAAAAAGAGCAGTGGGAATAGGAGCTTTGTTCCTTGGGTTCTTGGGAGCAGCAGGAAGCACTATGG
GCGCAGCGTCAATGACGCTGACGGTACAGGCCAGACAATTATTGTCTGGTATAGTGCAGCAGCAGAACAA
TTTGCTGAGGGCTATTGAGGCGCAACAGCATCTGTTGCAACTCACAGTCTGGGGCATCAAGCAGCTCCAG
GCAAGAATCCTGGCTGTGGAAAGATACCTAAAGGATCAACAGCTCCTGGGGATTTGGGGTTGCTCTGGAA
AACTCATTTGCACCACTGCTGTGCCTTGGAATGCTAGTTGGAGTAATAAATCTCTGGAACAGATTTGGAA
TCACACGACCTGGATGGAGTGGGACAGAGAAATTAACAATTACACAAGCTTAATACACTCCTTAATTGAA
GAATCGCAAAACCAGCAAGAAAAGAATGAACAAGAATTATTGGAATTAGATAAATGGGCAAGTTTGTGGA
ATTGGTTTAACATAACAAATTGGCTGTGGTATATAAAATTATTCATAATGATAGTAGGAGGCTTGGTAGG
TTTAAGAATAGTTTTTGCTGTACTTTCTATAGTGAATAGAGTTAGGCAGGGATATTCACCATTATCGTTT
CAGACCCACCTCCCAACCCCGAGGGGACCCGACAGGCCCGAAGGAATAGAAGAAGAAGGTGGAGAGAGAG
ACAGAGACAGATCCATTCGATTAGTGAACGGATCGGCACTGCGTGCGCCAATTCTGCAGACAAATGGCAG
TATTCATCCACAATTTTAAAAGAAAAGGGGGGATTGGGGGGTACAGTGCAGGGGAAAGAATAGTAGACAT
AATAGCAACAGACATACAAACTAAAGAATTACAAAAACAAATTACAAAAATTCAAAATTTTCGGGTTTAT
TACAGGGACAGCAGAGATCCAGTTTGGTTAATTAACCCGTGTCGGCTCCAGATCTGGCCTCCGCGCCGGG
TTTTGGCGCCTCCCGCGGGCGCCCCCCTCCTCACGGCGAGCGCTGCCACGTCAGACGAAGGGCGCAGCGA
GCGTCCTGATCCTTCCGCCCGGACGCTCAGGACAGCGGCCCGCTGCTCATAAGACTCGGCCTTAGAACCC
CAGTATCAGCAGAAGGACATTTTAGGACGGGACTTGGGTGACTCTAGGGCACTGGTTTTCTTTCCAGAGA
GCGGAACAGGCGAGGAAAAGTAGTCCCTTCTCGGCGATTCTGCGGAGGGATCTCCGTGGGGCGGTGAACG
CCGATGATTATATAAGGACGCGCCGGGTGTGGCACAGCTAGTTCCGTCGCAGCCGGGATTTGGGTCGCGG
TTCTTGTTTGTGGATCGCTGTGATCGTCACTTGGTGAGTAGCGGGCTGCTGGGCTGGCCGGGGCTTTCGT
GGCCGCCGGGCCGCTCGGTGGGACGGAAGCGTGTGGAGAGACCGCCAAGGGCTGTAGTCTGGGTCCGCGA
GCAAGGTTGCCCTGAACTGGGGGTTGGGGGGAGCGCAGCAAAATGGCGGCTGTTCCCGAGTCTTGAATGG
AAGACGCTTGTGAGGCGGGCTGTGAGGTCGTTGAAACAAGGTGGGGGGCATGGTGGGCGGCAAGAACCCA
AGGTCTTGAGGCCTTCGCTAATGCGGGAAAGCTCTTATTCGGGTGAGATGGGCTGGGGCACCATCTGGGG
ACCCTGACGTGAAGTTTGTCACTGACTGGAGAACTCGGTTTGTCGTCTGTTGCGGGGGCGGCAGTTATGG
CGGTGCCGTTGGGCAGTGCACCCGTACCTTTGGGAGCGCGCGCCCTCGTCGTGTCGTGACGTCACCCGTT
CTGTTGGCTTATAATGCAGGGTGGGGCCACCTGCCGGTAGGTGTGCGGTAGGCTTTTCTCCGTCGCAGGA
CGCAGGGTTCGGGCCTAGGGTAGGCTCTCCTGAATCGACAGGCGCCGGACCTCTGGTGAGGGGAGGGATA
AGTGAGGCGTCAGTTTCTTTGGTCGGTTTTATGTACCTATCTTCTTAAGTAGCTGAAGCTCCGGTTTTGA
ACTATGCGCTCGGGGTTGGCGAGTGTGTTTTGTGAAGTTTTTTAGGCACCTTTTGAAATGTAATCATTTG
GGTCAATATGTAATTTTCAGTGTTAGACTAGTAAATTGTCCGCTAAATTCTGGCCGTTTTTGGCTTTTTT
GTTAGACGAAGCTTGGGCTGCAGGTCGACTCTAGATGCCAGAGCCAGCGAAGTCTGCTCCCGCCCCGAAA
AAGGGCTCCAAGAAGGCGGTGACTAAGGCGCAGAAGAAAGGCGGCAAGAAGCGCAAGCGCAGCCGCAAGG
AGAGCTATTCCATCTATGTGTACAAGGTTCTGAAGCAGGTCCACCCTGACACCGGCATTTCGTCCAAGGC
CATGGGCATCATGAATTCGTTTGTGAACGACATTTTCGAGCGCATCGCAGGTGAGGCTTCCCGCCTGGCG
CATTACAACAAGCGCTCGACCATCACCTCCAGGGAGATCCAGACGGCCGTGCGCCTGCTGCTGCCTGGGG
AGTTGGCCAAGCACGCCGTGTCCGAGGGTACTAAGGCCATCACCAAGTACACCAGCGCTAAGATGGTGTC
TAAAGGCGAGGAGGATAACATGGCTATAATCAAGGAATTTATGAGGTTCAAGGTGCATATGGAGGGATCT
GTGAACGGTCACGAGTTCGAAATCGAGGGCGAAGGCGAGGGGCGACCCTATGAAGGGACACAGACGGCCA
AACTGAAGGTGACCAAGGGTGGCCCCCTGCCTTTCGCCTGGGACATCCTGTCACCCCAGTTTATGTACGG
CTCTAAGGCTTACGTTAAGCACCCTGCCGATATTCCGGACTACTTGAAACTGAGCTTCCCTGAAGGGTTC
AAGTGGGAACGGGTAATGAATTTTGAGGATGGCGGTGTAGTCACAGTTACCCAGGACAGCTCTCTTCAGG
ACGGAGAATTTATCTATAAGGTTAAACTTCGGGGCACTAACTTCCCATCAGACGGCCCCGTGATGCAGAA
GAAAACTATGGGCTGGGAAGCCAGCTCAGAACGCATGTATCCCGAGGACGGAGCACTGAAGGGAGAAATC
AAGCAGCGACTCAAGCTGAAGGATGGGGGACATTATGATGCTGAGGTCAAAACCACCTATAAGGCCAAGA
AACCCGTTCAGCTTCCTGGGGCATACAACGTGAATATCAAACTGGATATTACATCCCATAACGAAGACTA
TACCATCGTGGAACAGTACGAGCGGGCCGAGGGCAGACATAGCACAGGGGGCATGGATGAATTGTACAAG
TAAT
